>Addgene plasmid #227670 | pFNC-8 | addgene full sequence | sequence record 457236 | Addgene NGS Result
[1419 nt withheld, positions 1-1419]
TAATAACGCTGATAGTGCTAGTGTAGATCGCTACACTAGTCCTAGAGTCGACCTGCAGGCATGCAAGCTT
GCGGCCGCGTCGTGACTGGGAAAACCCTGGCGACTAGTCTTGGACTCCTGTTGATAGATCCAGTAATGAC
CTCAGAACTCCATCTGGATTTGTTCAGAACGCTCGGTTGCCGCCGGGCGTTTTTTATTGGTGAGAATCCA
GGGGTCCCCCGGCATCAGAGCAGATTGTACTGAGAGTGCACCATAATCGGCATTTTCTTTTGCGTTTTTA
TTTGTTAACTGTTAATTGTCCTTGTTCAAGGATGCTGTCTTTGACAACAGATGTTTTCTTGCCTTTGATG
TTCAGCAGGAAGCTAGGCGCAAACGTTGATTGTTTGTCTGCGTAGAATCCTCTGTTTGTCATATAGCTTG
TAATCACGACATTGTTTCCTTTCGCTTGAGGTACAGCGAAGTGTGAGTAAGTAAAGGTTACATCGTTAGG
ATCAAGATCCATTTTTAACACAAGGCCAGTTTTGTTCAGCGGCTTGTATGGGCCAGTTAAAGAATTAGAA
ACATAACCAAGCATGTAAATATCGTTAGACGTAATGCCGTCAATCGTCATTTTTGATCCGCGGGAGTCAG
TGAACAGATACCATTTGCCGTTCATTTTAAAGACGTTCGCGCGTTCAATTTCATCTGTTACTGTGTTAGA
TGCAATCAGCGGTTTCATCACTTTTTTCAGTGTGTAATCATCGTTTAGCTCAATCATACCGAGAGCGCCG
TTTGCTAACTCAGCCGTGCGTTTTTTATCGCTTTGCAGAAGTTTTTGACTTTCTTGACGGAAGAATGATG
TGCTTTTGCCATAGTATGCTTTGTTAAATAAAGATTCTTCGCCTTGGTAGCCATCTTCAGTTCCAGTGTT
TGCTTCAAATACTAAGTATTTGTGGCCTTTATCTTCTACGTAGTGAGGATCTCTCAGCGTATGGTTGTCG
CCTGAGCTGTAGTTGCCTTCATCGATGAACTGCTGTACATTTTGATACGTTTTTCCGTCACCGTCAAAGA
TTGATTTATAATCCTCTACACCGTTGATGTTCAAAGAGCTGTCTGATGCTGATACGTTAACTTGTGCAGT
TGTCAGTGTTTGTTTGCCGTAATGTTTACCGGAGAAATCAGTGTAGAATAAACGGATTTTTCCGTCAGAT
GTAAATGTGGCTGAACCTGACCATTCTTGTGTTTGGTCTTTTAGGATAGAATCATTTGCATCGAATTTGT
CGCTGTCTTTAAAGACGCGGCCAGCGTTTTTCCAGCTGTCAATAGAAGTTTCGCCGACTTTTTGATAGAA
CATGTAAATCGATGTGTCATCCGCATTTTTAGGATCTCCGGCTAATGCAAAGACGATGTGGTAGCCGTGA
TAGTTTGCGACAGTGCCGTCAGCGTTTTGTAATGGCCAGCTGTCCCAAACGTCCAGGCCTTTTGCAGAAG
AGATATTTTTAATTGTGGACGAATCGAACTCAGGAACTTGATATTTTTCATTTTTTTGCTGTTCAGGGAT
TTGCAGCATATCATGGCGTGTAATATGGGAAATGCCGTATGTTTCCTTATATGGCTTTTGGTTCGTTTCT
TTCGCAAACGCTTGAGTTGCGCCTCCTGCCAGCAGTGCGGTAGTAAAGGTTAATACTGTTGCTTGTTTTG
CAAACTTTTTGATGTTCATCGTTCATGTCTCCTTTTTTATGTACTGTGTTAGCGGTCTGCTTCTTCCAGC
CCTCCTGTTTGAAGATGGCAAGTTAGTTACGCACAATAAAAAAAGACCTAAAATATGTAAGGGGTGACGC
CAAAGTATACACTTTGCCCTTTACACATTTTAGGTCTTGCATTTAAATCTCACGGTAACTGATGCCGTAT
TTGCAGTACCAGCGTACGGCCCACAGAATGATGTCACGCTGAAAATGCCGGCCTTTGAATGGGTTCATGT
GCAGCTCCATCAGCAAAAGGGGATGATAAGTTTATCACCACCGACTATTTGCAACAGTGCCGTTGATCGT
GCTATGATCGAGTGATGTCATCAGCGGTGGAGTGCAATGTCGTGCAATACGAATGGCGAAAAGCCGAGCT
GATCGGTCAGCTTCTCAACCTTGGGGTTACCCCCGGCGGTGTGCTGCTGGTCCACAGCTCCTTCCGTAGC
GTCCGGCCCCTCGAAGATGGGCCACTTGGACTGATCGAGGCCCTGCGTGCTGCGCTGGGTCCGGGAGGGA
CGCTCGTGATGCCCTCGTGGTCAGGTCTGGACGACGAGCCGTTCGATCCTGCCACGTCGCCCGTTACACC
GGACCTTGGAGTTGTCTCTGACACATTCTGGCGCCTGCCAAATGTAAAGCGCAGCGCCCATCCATTTGCC
TTTGCGGCAGCGGGGCCACAGGCAGAGCAGATCATCTCTGATCCATTGCCCCTGCCACCTCACTCGCCTG
CAAGCCCGGTCGCCCGTGTCCATGAACTCGATGGGCAGGTACTTCTCCTCGGCGTGGGACACGATGCCAA
CACGACGCTGCATCTTGCCGAGTTGATGGCAAAGGTTCCCTATGGGGTGCCGAGACACTGCACCATTCTT
CAGGATGGCAAGTTGGTTCGCGTCGATTATCTCGAGAATGACCACTGCTGTGAGCGCTTTGCCTTGGCGG
ACAGGTGGCTCAAGGAGAAGAGCCTTCAGAAGGAAGGTCCAGTCGGTCATGCCTTTGCTCGGTTGATCCG
CTCCCGCGACATTGTGGCGACAGCCCTGGGTCAACTGGGCCGAGATCCGTTGATCTTCCTGCATCCGCCA
GAGGCGGGATGCGAAGAATGCGATGCCGCTCGCCAGTCGATTGGCTGAGACCGCGGTCCGCGCGTTGTCC
TTTTCCGCTGCATAACCCTGCTTCGGGGTCATTATAGCGATTTTTTCGGTATATCCATCCTTTTTCGCAC
GATATACAGGATTTTGCCAAAGGGTTCGTGTAGACTTTCCTTGGTGTATCCAACGGCGTCAGCCGGGCAG
GATAGGTGAAGTAGGCCCACCCGCGAGCGGGTGTTCCTTCTTCACTGTCCCTTATTCGCACCTGGCGGTG
CTCAACGGGAATCCTGCTCTGCGAGGCTGGCCGTAGGCCGGCCGCGATGCAGGTGGCTGCTGAACCCCCA
GCCGGAACTGACCCCACAAGGCCCTAGCGTTTGCAATGCACCAGGTCACCATTGACCCAGGCGTGTTCCA
CCAGGCCGCTGCCTCGCAACTCTTCGCAGGCTTCGCCGACCTGCTCGCGCCACTTCTTCACGCGGGTGGA
ATCCGATCCGCACATGAGGCGGAAGGTTTCCAGCTTGAGCGGGTACGGCTCCCGGTGCGAGCTGAAATAG
TCGAACATCCGTCGGGCCGTCGGCGACAGCTTGCGGTACTTCTCCCATATGAATTTCGTGTAGTGGTCGC
CAGCAAACAGCACGACGATTTCCTCGTCGATCAGGACCTGGCAACGGGACGTTTTCTTGCCACGGTCCAG
GACGCGGAAGCGGTGCAGCAGCGACACCGATTCCAGGTGCCCAACGCGGTCGGACGTGAAGCCCATCGCC
GTCGCCTGTAGGCGCGACAGGCATTCCTCGGCCTTCGTGTAATACCGGCCATTGATCGACCAGCCCAGGT
CCTGGCAAAGCTCGTAGAACGTGAAGGTGATCGGCTCGCCGATAGGGGTGCGCTTCGCGTACTCCAACAC
CTGCTGCCACACCAGTTCGTCATCGTCGGCCCGCAGCTCGACGCCGGTGTAGGTGATCTTCACGTCCTTG
TTGACGTGGAAAATGACCTTGTTTTGCAGCGCCTCGCGCGGGATTTTCTTGTTGCGCGTGGTGAACAGGG
CAGAGCGGGCCGTGTCGTTTGGCATCGCTCGCATCGTGTCCGGCCACGGCGCAATATCGAACAAGGAAAG
CTGCATTTCCTTGATCTGCTGCTTCGTGTGTTTCAGCAACGCGGCCTGCTTGGCTTCGCTGACCTGTTTT
GCCAGGTCCTCGCCGGCGGTTTTTCGCTTCTTGGTCGTCATAGTTCCTCGCGTGTCGATGGTCATCGACT
TCGCCAAACCTGCCGCCTCCTGTTCGAGACGACGCGAACGCTCCACGGCGGCCGATGGCGCGGGCAGGGC
AGGGGGAGCCAGTTGCACGCTGTCGCGCTCGATCTTGGCCGTAGCTTGCTGGACTATCGAGCCGACGGAC
TGGAAGGTTTCGCGGGGCGCACGCATGACGGTGCGGCTTGCGATGGTTTCGGCATCCTCGGCGGAAAACC
CCGCGTCGATCAGTTCTTGCCTGTATGCCTTCCGGTCAAACGTCCGATTCATTCACCCTCCTTGCGGGAT
TGCCCCGGAATTAATTCCCCGGATCGATCCGTCGATCTTGATCCCCTGCGCCATCAGATCCTTGGCGGCA
AGAAAGCCATCCAGTTTACTTTGCAGGGCTTCCCAACCTTACCAGAGGGCGCCCCAGCTGGCAATTCCGG
TTCGCTTGCTGTCCATAAAACCGCCCAGTCTAGCTATCGCCATGTAAGCCCACTGCAAGCTACCTGCTTT
CTCTTTGCGCTTGCGTTTTCCCTTGTCCAGATAGCCCAGTAGCTGACATTCATCCGGGGTCAGCACCGTT
TCTGCGGACTGGCTTTCTACGTGGCTGCCATTTTTGGGGTGAGGCCGTTCGCGGCCGAGGGGCGCAGCCC
CTGGGGGGATGGGAGGCCCGCGTTAGCGGGCCGGGAGGGTTCGAGAAGGGGGGGCACCCCCCTTCGGCGT
GCGCGGTCACGCGCACAGGGCGCAGCCCTGGTTAAAAACAAGGTTTATAAATATTGGTTTAAAAGCAGGT
TAAAAGACAGGTTAGCGGTGGCCGAAAAACGGGCGGAAACCCTTGCAAATGCTGGATTTTCTGCCTGTGG
ACAGCCCCTCAAATGTCAATAGGTGCGCCCCTCATCTGTCAGCACTCTGCCCCTCAAGTGTCAAGGATCG
CGCCCCTCATCTGTCAGTAGTCGCGCCCCTCAAGTGTCAATACCGCAGGGCACTTATCCCCAGGCTTGTC
CACATCATCTGTGGGAAACTCGCGTAAAATCAGGCGTTTTCGCCGATTTGCGAGGCTGGCCAGCTCCACG
TCGCCGGCCGAAATCGAGCCTGCCCCTCATCTGTCAACGCCGCGCCGGGTGAGTCGGCCCCTCAAGTGTC
AACGTCCGCCCCTCATCTGTCAGTGAGGGCCAAGTTTTCCGCGAGGTATCCACAACGCCGGCGGCCCTAC
ATGGCTCTGCTGTAGTGAGTGGGTTGCGCTTCGGCAGCGGTCCTGATCCCCCGCAGAAAAAAAGGATCTC
AAGAAGATCCTTTGATCTTTTCTACGGCGCGCCCAGCTGTCTAGGGCGGCGGATTTGTCCTACTCAGGAG
AGCGTTCACCGACAAACAACAGATAAAACGAAAGGCCCAGTCTTTCGACTGAGCCTTTCGTTTTATTTGA
TGCCTTTAATTAATGTGACAATTAATCATCGGCATAGTATATCGGCATAGTATAATACGACAAGGTGAGG
AACTAAACCCCTAGGGGAGTCATGAACAT
[81 nt withheld, positions 6979-7059]
Features (pLannotate 1.2.2; 14 found; start..end, strand, type, name):
   1461..1489    +  misc_feature   MCS (fragment): pUC18/19 multiple cloning site
   1497..1521    +  CDS            lacZα (fragment): LacZα fragment of β-galactosidase; lacZ fragment
   1532..1626    +  terminator     lambda t0 terminator: transcription terminator from phage lambda
   1639..1674    +  misc_feature   bom (fragment): basis of mobility region from pBR322
   1700..3118    -  CDS            sacB: SACB_BACSU - Experimental evidence at protein level: Swiss-Prot protein existence level 1. From Bacillus subtilis (strain 168).
   3119..3279    -  promoter       sacB promoter (fragment): sacR; sacB promoter and control region
   3464..4264    +  CDS            ApmR: aminoglycoside 3-N-acetyltransferase type IV ; aac(3)IV; confers resistance to apramycin (Paget and Davies, 1996)
   4424..4532    +  oriT           oriT: incP origin of transfer
   4593..5741    -  CDS            trfA: trans-acting replication protein that binds to and activates oriV
   5793..6074    -  CDS            tnpA (fragment): TN5P_ECOLX - Also known as tnp. Experimental evidence at protein level: Swiss-Prot protein existence level 1. Mediates transposition of transposon Tn5 by a 'cut and paste' mechanism. First, the monomeric transposase binds the 19 bp inverted DNA repeats flanking the transposon. Then, dimerization of the DNA- bound transposase creates a synaptic DNA complex. After nicking of the first DNA strand, excision of the transposon proceeds through a series of intermediates. The transposase then mediates the insertion of the transposon at a new site by strand transfer. The activity of the wild- type tran
   6134..6665    -  rep_origin     oriV: incP origin of replication
   6721..6756    -  rep_origin     CloDF13 ori (fragment): Plasmids containing the CloDF13 (CDF) origin of replication can be propagated in E. coli cells that contain additional plasmids with compatible origins.
   6792..6878    -  terminator     rrnB T1 terminator: Escherichia coli rrnB; transcription terminator T1 from the E. coli rrnB gene
   6895..6940    +  promoter       EM7 promoter: synthetic bacterial promoter&nbsp
