[The description below was written by a language model from this plasmid's Addgene catalogue record and pLannotate feature annotations shown in this document.]
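Description:
pFNC-8 is a 7,059 bp bacterial expression plasmid from the CIFR (Clone-Integrate-Flip-out-Repeat) toolset for iterative genome and pathway engineering of Gram-negative bacteria. It is a helper plasmid that supplies the BxbI phage integrase, a serine recombinase used here to excise the antibiotic resistance cassette left in the chromosome after integration with the companion pCIFR vectors, so that the marker can be reused in the next engineering round. It derives from pFNC-6, and the only recorded modification is replacement of the gentamicin resistance cassette with a roughly 1 kb synthetic apramycin resistance cassette, which the catalogue lists as the "insert".

The feature table shows an IncP (RK2-type) broad-host-range replicon, with oriV and the trfA replication initiator gene, which suits maintenance in diverse Gram-negative hosts as well as in E. coli. An IncP oriT allows conjugative transfer when mobilisation functions are provided in trans. Selection relies on ApmR, the aac(3)-IV aminoglycoside acetyltransferase. The Bacillus subtilis sacB gene with a partial sacB promoter encodes levansucrase, which is toxic in the presence of sucrose, so cells that have lost the plasmid can be selected once the flip-out is complete.

The integrase coding sequence itself was not annotated. An EM7 promoter at about position 6,900 faces a large unannotated stretch that continues across the origin of the circular map to about position 1,460, ahead of a lambda t0 terminator, and this is the likely location of the BxbI gene, though the record does not confirm it. The short MCS, lacZα, bom, tnpA and CloDF13 hits are fragments, probably backbone remnants. Copy number is not recorded.
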