Addgene plasmid #227670: pFNC-8
Purpose: Plasmid encoding the BxbI phage integrase. It can be used to remove the antibiotic resistance cassette integrated with pCIFR. AmR, easily curable via sucrose counterselection.
Depositing lab: Pablo Ivan Nikel. Depositing organization: Danmarks Tekniske Universitet. Publication: CIFR (Clone-Integrate-Flip-out-Repeat): A toolset for iterative genome and pathway engineering of Gram-negative bacteria. Federici F, Luppino F, Aguilar-Vilar C, Mazaraki ME, Petersen LB, Ahonen L, Nikel PI. Metab Eng. 2025 Jan 6;88:180-195. doi: 10.1016/j.ymben.2025.01.001. PubMed 39778677.
Backbone
  Vector backbone: pFNC-6
  Backbone size w/o insert (bp): 6370
  Total vector size (bp): 7059
  Modifications to backbone: Exchanged GmR for AmR
  Vector type: Bacterial Expression
Growth in bacteria
  Bacterial resistance: Apramycin, 25 μg/mL
  Growth temperature: 37°C
  Growth strain: DH5alpha
  Copy number: Unknown
Gene/Insert
  Gene/Insert name: AmR (alt name: Apramycin resistance cassette)
  Species: Synthetic
  Insert size (bp): 989
Terms and licenses: Academic/Nonprofit Terms; Industry Terms: Not Available to Industry
How to cite: pFNC-8 was a gift from Pablo Ivan Nikel (Addgene plasmid # 227670 ; http://n2t.net/addgene:227670 ; RRID:Addgene_227670)
